Addgene plasmid #212496: pTwist-SARS-CoV-2 Spike-deltaC18 D405N (AAC) R408S (AGC)
Purpose: Encodes SARS-CoV-2 spike D405N, R408S for pseudovirus production
Depositing lab: Alejandro Balazs. Depositing organization: Massachusetts General Hospital. Publication: Ongoing evolution of SARS-CoV-2 drives escape from mRNA vaccine-induced humoral immunity. Roederer AL, Cao Y, Denis KS, Sheehan ML, Li CJ, Lam EC, Gregory DJ, Poznansky MC, Iafrate AJ, Canaday DH, Gravenstein S, Garcia-Beltran WF, Balazs AB. medRxiv [Preprint]. 2024 Mar 7:2024.03.05.24303815. doi: 10.1101/2024.03.05.24303815. PubMed 38496628.
Backbone
  Vector backbone: pTwist-CMV-BetaGlobin-WPRE-Neo
  Backbone manufacturer: Twist
  Vector type: Mammalian Expression
Growth in bacteria
  Bacterial resistance: Ampicillin, 100 μg/mL
  Growth temperature: 37°C
  Growth strain: DH5alpha
  Copy number: High Copy
Gene/Insert
  Gene/Insert name: SARS-CoV-2 Spike D405N, R408S
  Species: Severe acute respiratory syndrome coronavirus 2
  Mutation: D405N, R408S
  Entrez Gene: S (a.k.a. GU280_gp02, spike glycoprotein)
  Promoter: CAG
  Cloning method: Ligation Independent Cloning
Terms and licenses: Academic/Nonprofit Terms; Industry Terms: Not Available to Industry
Depositor comments: Please visit https://www.medrxiv.org/content/10.1101/2024.03.05.24303815v1 for medRxiv preprint.
How to cite: pTwist-SARS-CoV-2 Spike-deltaC18 D405N (AAC) R408S (AGC) was a gift from Alejandro Balazs (Addgene plasmid # 212496 ; http://n2t.net/addgene:212496 ; RRID:Addgene_212496)
