[The description below was written by a language model from this plasmid's Addgene catalogue record and pLannotate feature annotations shown in this document.]
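Description:
pTwist-SARS-CoV-2 Spike-deltaC18 D405N (AAC) R408S (AGC) is a mammalian expression plasmid built on the commercial pTwist-CMV-BetaGlobin-WPRE-Neo backbone and intended to supply a mutant SARS-CoV-2 spike glycoprotein for pseudovirus production. It is maintained in E. coli through a high-copy ColE1/pUC-type origin and selected with ampicillin via the AmpR β-lactamase gene. A separate SV40 early promoter–neo–bGH poly(A) cassette provides a neomycin/G418-type marker that could be used for selection in mammalian cells.

The payload is a spike open reading frame of about 3.8 kb carrying the substitutions D405N and R408S; the name records the codons used (AAC and AGC). The name also indicates a deletion of the C-terminal 18 residues, a truncation of the cytoplasmic tail that is commonly used to improve spike incorporation into pseudotyped particles. The catalogue lists the promoter as CAG, but the annotated sequence and the backbone name instead show a CMV enhancer with CMV promoter elements followed by a truncated human β-globin intron, so the recorded promoter should be treated with caution. Downstream of the coding sequence, a WPRE enhances transcript stability and expression, and an SV40 polyadenylation signal ends the message. Bacterial terminators (T7, rrnG), a synthetic poly(A) signal and β-globin insulator elements flank the expression unit and isolate it from neighbouring transcription.

The plasmid has no viral packaging elements, so it acts as the envelope component co-transfected with separate packaging and reporter constructs. The associated work concerns escape of evolving SARS-CoV-2 variants from mRNA vaccine-induced humoral immunity, consistent with use in pseudovirus neutralization assays to test the effect of these two mutations.
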