Features (pLannotate 1.2.2; 21 found; start..end, strand, type, name):
      1..3765    +  CDS            S: SPIKE_SARS2 - Experimental evidence at protein level: Swiss-Prot protein existence level 1. [Spike glycoprotein]: May down-regulate host tetherin (BST2) by lysosomal degradation, thereby counteracting its antiviral activity. From Severe acute respiratory syndrome coronavirus 2 (2019-nCoV) (SARS-CoV-2).
   3839..4427    +  misc_feature   WPRE: woodchuck hepatitis virus posttranscriptional regulatory element
   4480..4601    -  polyA_signal   SV40 poly(A) signal: SV40 polyadenylation signal
   4624..4693    -  CDS            large T antigen (fragment): large T antigen from SV40 (simian virus 40)
   4716..4762    +  terminator     T7 terminator: transcription terminator for bacteriophage T7 RNA polymerase
   4792..4928    +  terminator     rrnG terminator: transcription terminator from the E. coli ribosomal RNA rrnG operon (Albrechtsen et al., 1991)
   4973..5044    +  misc_feature   3' β-globin insulator: insulator downstream of the human β-globin locus (Farrell et al., 2002)
   5089..5285    +  promoter       SV40 promoter: SV40 early promoter
   5299..6090    +  CDS            neo: KKA2_KLEPN - Also known as kan, nptII. Experimental evidence at protein level: Swiss-Prot protein existence level 1. Resistance to kanamycin, neomycin, paromomycin, ribostamycin, butirosin and gentamicin B. From Klebsiella pneumoniae.
   6104..6328    +  polyA_signal   bGH poly(A) signal: bovine growth hormone polyadenylation signal
   6524..7112    -  rep_origin     ori: high-copy-number ColE1/pMB1/pBR322/pUC origin of replication
   7284..7348    -  CDS            bla(M) (fragment): β-lactamase lacking the signal sequence; bla(M); allows cytosolic expression of β-lactamase
   7858..8718    +  CDS            AmpR: β-lactamase; bla; confers resistance to ampicillin, carbenicillin, and related antibiotics
   8731..8867    +  terminator     rrnG terminator: transcription terminator from the E. coli ribosomal RNA rrnG operon (Albrechtsen et al., 1991)
   9019..9090    +  misc_feature   5' β-globin insulator: insulator upstream of the human β-globin locus (Farrell et al., 2002)
   9095..9141    -  terminator     T7 terminator: transcription terminator for bacteriophage T7 RNA polymerase
   9159..9207    -  polyA_signal   poly(A) signal: synthetic polyadenylation signal
   9288..9591    +  enhancer       CMV enhancer: human cytomegalovirus immediate early enhancer
   9664..9681    -  promoter       CMV promoter (fragment): human cytomegalovirus (CMV) immediate early promoter
   9744..9795    +  promoter       CMVd2 promoter: truncated human cytomegalovirus (CMV) immediate early promoter that yields moderately reduced expression relative to the full-length promoter
   9929..10404   +  intron         β-globin intron: internally truncated intron from human β-globin
>Addgene plasmid #212496 | pTwist-SARS-CoV-2 Spike-deltaC18 D405N (AAC) R408S (AGC) | addgene full sequence | sequence record 433341 | Addgene NGS Result
ATGTTTGTGTTCCTCGTTCTCCTGCCCCTCGTTTCTTCCCAATGCGTGAACCTCACAACTAGAACGCAGC
TCCCACCCGCTTACACGAACTCTTTTACTCGTGGAGTATACTATCCCGATAAAGTCTTTAGGTCCAGTGT
CCTTCATTCTACTCAAGACCTTTTCCTGCCATTCTTCTCAAATGTCACCTGGTTCCATGCTATCCACGTT
TCTGGCACCAACGGAACTAAACGATTTGATAATCCCGTCTTGCCATTTAACGATGGCGTATACTTTGCCT
CAACGGAGAAGTCCAACATTATCCGGGGATGGATATTTGGCACCACCCTGGACTCCAAGACACAGTCTCT
CCTCATTGTGAACAACGCCACCAATGTCGTCATCAAAGTCTGTGAATTTCAATTTTGTAACGATCCCTTT
CTCGGGGTTTATTATCATAAGAATAACAAGTCTTGGATGGAGTCAGAGTTCCGCGTTTACAGTTCCGCTA
ACAACTGTACTTTTGAGTACGTTTCCCAACCATTTCTCATGGATCTTGAAGGGAAGCAAGGCAACTTCAA
GAATCTCCGCGAATTTGTGTTTAAGAATATAGACGGCTACTTCAAAATTTATAGCAAGCATACCCCGATA
AATCTGGTTCGGGATCTCCCTCAAGGCTTCTCCGCGTTGGAACCCCTCGTGGACTTGCCGATTGGCATCA
ACATCACCCGGTTCCAAACCCTTCTTGCCCTTCATCGAAGCTACCTCACGCCTGGCGACAGTAGTAGTGG
TTGGACAGCGGGCGCAGCAGCCTACTATGTGGGATATTTGCAACCACGCACCTTTCTTCTCAAATATAAC
GAAAACGGAACAATTACCGATGCCGTAGACTGTGCCCTCGATCCCCTGTCCGAAACTAAATGCACACTCA
AGTCCTTCACAGTTGAGAAAGGCATATACCAAACCAGTAACTTCCGCGTCCAACCCACCGAATCCATTGT
TCGATTCCCTAACATCACCAATTTGTGTCCTTTCGGTGAAGTATTTAATGCCACTCGATTTGCATCAGTT
TATGCCTGGAATCGCAAGCGAATATCAAATTGTGTTGCAGATTATAGTGTCCTGTATAATAGCGCATCAT
TCAGCACTTTTAAGTGTTATGGGGTCAGCCCTACGAAATTGAATGACTTGTGTTTTACCAACGTTTACGC
AGATTCTTTCGTCATACGCGGCAACGAAGTCAGCCAGATTGCACCGGGGCAAACCGGAAAGATAGCAGAC
TATAATTATAAGTTGCCGGATGACTTCACCGGCTGCGTTATAGCATGGAACTCCAATAATCTCGATTCAA
AAGTCGGCGGCAACTATAATTATCTTTACCGCCTGTTTCGCAAGTCAAATCTGAAGCCCTTTGAACGTGA
CATCTCCACCGAAATTTATCAAGCTGGCAGCACCCCATGTAATGGAGTGGAAGGGTTTAACTGTTATTTT
CCCCTTCAATCATACGGATTTCAACCAACAAATGGGGTGGGCTATCAACCATATCGGGTGGTAGTCTTGA
GCTTTGAGCTGCTCCACGCACCGGCTACAGTTTGCGGACCGAAGAAAAGCACTAACCTGGTGAAGAATAA
ATGTGTGAACTTCAACTTTAATGGGCTCACCGGAACAGGGGTGCTGACAGAATCAAACAAGAAATTTCTC
CCTTTTCAACAATTTGGTAGAGACATTGCCGATACCACAGATGCCGTCCGCGATCCGCAAACACTGGAAA
TCCTCGATATAACACCCTGTAGCTTCGGCGGGGTCAGCGTGATAACTCCCGGAACGAACACATCCAACCA
AGTGGCTGTCCTGTATCAAGATGTCAACTGTACCGAAGTCCCTGTGGCGATACACGCCGACCAACTGACA
CCCACCTGGAGAGTCTACTCAACAGGTTCCAATGTCTTTCAAACTAGAGCGGGTTGTCTCATTGGCGCTG
AGCATGTCAATAATTCATACGAATGTGATATTCCTATTGGGGCAGGAATCTGTGCGTCTTATCAAACTCA
AACGAACTCACCACGGCGCGCTCGCTCAGTAGCCAGCCAGTCCATAATCGCCTATACCATGAGTCTCGGG
GCTGAGAACTCCGTGGCTTATTCAAACAATTCCATCGCAATCCCAACTAACTTTACCATTAGCGTTACCA
CGGAAATCTTGCCCGTCAGCATGACTAAGACGAGCGTAGACTGTACGATGTATATCTGTGGGGATTCCAC
CGAGTGTAGCAACCTCTTGCTTCAATACGGGTCTTTCTGTACTCAACTCAACCGAGCATTGACCGGAATT
GCGGTCGAACAAGACAAGAATACCCAAGAGGTGTTCGCACAAGTAAAGCAAATATACAAAACGCCGCCAA
TCAAAGATTTTGGCGGGTTTAATTTTAGCCAAATACTGCCAGACCCATCTAAGCCTTCAAAACGCAGCTT
TATCGAGGATCTGCTGTTCAACAAAGTTACGTTGGCTGACGCGGGTTTCATTAAGCAGTATGGGGATTGT
TTGGGAGACATTGCGGCCCGCGACCTTATCTGTGCTCAAAAATTCAATGGGTTGACAGTTCTGCCCCCTC
TGCTCACTGATGAGATGATTGCACAGTATACATCAGCATTGTTGGCAGGAACCATTACATCCGGCTGGAC
TTTTGGCGCGGGTGCGGCCCTTCAAATACCTTTCGCTATGCAAATGGCTTACAGATTCAATGGGATTGGT
GTCACGCAAAATGTATTGTATGAAAATCAGAAGCTGATCGCTAATCAATTTAACAGCGCGATTGGCAAGA
TCCAAGATTCACTGTCAAGCACAGCGTCCGCCCTCGGCAAACTCCAAGATGTTGTGAATCAAAACGCCCA
GGCCCTGAATACCCTCGTGAAGCAACTGAGTTCTAACTTCGGCGCAATCTCCAGCGTCCTCAACGACATA
TTGTCCAGACTTGATAAGGTGGAAGCCGAGGTGCAAATTGATCGGCTCATCACAGGCAGGCTCCAGTCAC
TCCAAACTTATGTGACACAACAGTTGATCCGGGCTGCTGAGATACGAGCAAGCGCCAACCTGGCCGCCAC
TAAAATGTCAGAGTGCGTGCTCGGGCAGTCCAAACGGGTTGACTTTTGTGGCAAGGGCTATCACTTGATG
TCCTTCCCCCAATCCGCCCCACATGGAGTGGTCTTTCTCCACGTCACTTATGTCCCTGCTCAAGAGAAGA
ACTTTACGACAGCTCCAGCAATCTGTCACGATGGCAAAGCGCACTTTCCCAGGGAAGGCGTTTTCGTCAG
TAATGGCACGCATTGGTTTGTGACCCAAAGGAATTTCTATGAACCCCAAATCATAACCACTGACAATACA
TTTGTCTCAGGCAACTGTGATGTGGTCATTGGGATCGTGAACAACACGGTATATGATCCCCTGCAACCCG
AGTTGGATAGCTTCAAAGAGGAATTGGATAAATACTTTAAGAATCATACTTCACCCGATGTTGATCTCGG
GGACATATCAGGAATAAATGCAAGTGTCGTCAACATTCAGAAAGAGATTGATCGCCTTAATGAGGTCGCC
AAGAACTTGAATGAATCTTTGATCGACTTGCAAGAACTGGGCAAATACGAACAATATATTAAATGGCCCT
GGTACATTTGGTTGGGCTTTATCGCCGGACTTATAGCTATCGTTATGGTCACAATTATGTTGTGCTGTAT
GACTAGCTGTTGTTCCTGCTTGAAAGGATGTTGCAGTTGCGGATCTTGTTGTAAATAAAGGATCCTCTAG
AAGTTGTCTCCTCCTGCACTGACTGACTGATACAATCGATTTCTGGATCCGCAGGCCTAATCAACCTCTG
GATTACAAAATTTGTGAAAGATTGACTGGTATTCTTAACTATGTTGCTCCTTTTACGCTATGTGGATACG
CTGCTTTAATGCCTTTGTATCATGCTATTGCTTCCCGTATGGCTTTCATTTTCTCCTCCTTGTATAAATC
CTGGTTGCTGTCTCTTTATGAGGAGTTGTGGCCCGTTGTCAGGCAACGTGGCGTGGTGTGCACTGTGTTT
GCTGACGCAACCCCCACTGGTTGGGGCATTGCCACCACCTGTCAGCTCCTTTCCGGGACTTTCGCTTTCC
CCCTCCCTATTGCCACGGCGGAACTCATCGCCGCCTGCCTTGCCCGCTGCTGGACAGGGGCTCGGCTGTT
GGGCACTGACAATTCCGTGGTGTTGTCGGGGAAGCTGACGTCCTTTCCATGGCTGCTCGCCTGTGTTGCC
ACCTGGATTCTGCGCGGGACGTCCTTCTGCTACGTCCCTTCGGCCCTCAATCCAGCGGACCTTCCTTCCC
GCGGCCTGCTGCCGGCTCTGCGGCCTCTTCCGCGTCTTCGCCTTCGCCCTCAGACGAGTCGGATCTCCCT
TTGGGCCGCCTCCCCGCCTGTCTAGCTTGACTGACTGAGATACAGCGTACCTTCAGCTCACAGACATGAT
AAGATACATTGATGAGTTTGGACAAACCACAACTAGAATGCAGTGAAAAAAATGCTTTATTTGTGAAATT
TGTGATGCTATTGCTTTATTTGTAACCATTATAAGCTGCAATAAACAAGTTAACAACAACAATTGCATTC
ATTTTATGTTTCAGGTTCAGGGGGAGGTGTGGGAGGTTTTTTAAAGCAAGTAAAACCTCTACAAATGTGG
TATTGGCCCATCTCTATCGGTATCGTAGCATAACCCCTTGGGGCCTCTAAACGGGTCTTGAGGGGTTTTT
TGTGCCCCTCGGGCCGGATTGCTATCTACCGGCATTGGCGCAGAAAAAAATGCCTGATGCGACGCTGCGC
GTCTTATACTCCCACATATGCCAGATTCAGCAACGGATACGGCTTCCCCAACTTGCCCACTTCCATACGT
GTCCTCCTTACCAGAAATTTATCCTTAAGGTCGTCAGCTATCCTGCAGGCGATCTCTCGATTTCGATCAA
GACATTCCTTTAATGGTCTTTTCTGGACACCACTAGGGGTCAGAAGTAGTTCATCAAACTTTCTTCCCTC
CCTAATCTCATTGGTTACCTTGGGCTATCGAAACTTAATTAAGCGATCTGCATCTCAATTAGTCAGCAAC
CATAGTCCCGCCCCTAACTCCGCCCATCCCGCCCCTAACTCCGCCCAGTTCCGCCCATTCTCCGCCCCAT
CGCTGACTAATTTTTTTTATTTATGCAGAGGCCGAGGCCGCCTCGGCCTCTGAGCTATTCCAGAAGTAGT
GAGGAGGCTTTTTTGGAGGCCTAGGCTTTTGCAAAGGAGGTAGCCAACATGATTGAACAAGATGGATTGC
ACGCAGGTTCTCCCGCCGCTTGGGTGGAGAGGCTATTCGGCTATGACTGGGCACAACAGACAATCGGCTG
CTCTGATGCCGCCGTGTTCCGGCTGTCAGCGCAGGGGCGCCCGGTTCTTTTTGTCAAGACCGACCTGTCC
GGTGCCCTGAATGAACTCCAGGACGAGGCAGCGCGGCTATCGTGGCTGGCCACGACGGGCGTTCCTTGCG
CAGCTGTGCTCGACGTTGTCACTGAAGCGGGAAGGGACTGGCTGCTATTGGGCGAAGTGCCGGGGCAGGA
TCTCCTGTCATCTCACCTTGCTCCTGCCGAGAAAGTATCCATCATGGCTGATGCAATGCGGCGGCTGCAT
ACGCTTGATCCGGCTACCTGCCCATTCGACCACCAAGCGAAACATCGCATCGAGCGAGCACGTACTCGGA
TGGAAGCCGGTCTTGTCGATCAGGATGATCTGGACGAAGAGCATCAGGGGCTCGCGCCAGCCGAACTGTT
CGCCAGGCTCAAGGCGCGGATGCCCGACGGCGAGGATCTCGTCGTGACCCACGGCGATGCCTGCTTGCCG
AATATCATGGTGGAAAATGGCCGCTTTTCTGGATTCATCGACTGTGGCCGGCTGGGTGTGGCGGACCGCT
ATCAGGACATAGCGTTGGCTACCCGTGATATTGCTGAAGAGCTTGGCGGCGAATGGGCTGACCGCTTCCT
CGTGCTTTACGGTATCGCCGCTCCCGATTCGCAGCGCATCGCCTTCTATCGCCTTCTTGACGAGTTCTTC
TAGTATGTAAGCCCTGTGCCTTCTAGTTGCCAGCCATCTGTTGTTTGCCCCTCCCCCGTGCCTTCCTTGA
CCCTGGAAGGTGCCACTCCCACTGTCCTTTCCTAATAAAATGAGGAAATTGCATCGCATTGTCTGAGTAG
GTGTCATTCTATTCTGGGGGGTGGGGTGGGGCAGGACAGCAAGGGGGAGGATTGGGAAGACAATAGCAGG
CATGCTGGGGATGCGGTGGGCTCTATGGTTAATTAACCAGTCAAGTCAGCTACTTGGCGAGATCGACTTG
TCTGGGTTTCGACTACGCTCAGAATTGCGTCAGTCAAGTTCGATCTGGTCCTTGCTATTGCACCCGTTCT
CCGATTACGAGTTTCATTTAAATCATGTGAGCAAAAGGCCAGCAAAAGGCCAGGAACCGTAAAAAGGCCG
CGTTGCTGGCGTTTTTCCATAGGCTCCGCCCCCCTGACGAGCATCACAAAAATCGACGCTCAAGTCAGAG
GTGGCGAAACCCGACAGGACTATAAAGATACCAGGCGTTTCCCCCTGGAAGCTCCCTCGTGCGCTCTCCT
GTTCCGACCCTGCCGCTTACCGGATACCTGTCCGCCTTTCTCCCTTCGGGAAGCGTGGCGCTTTCTCATA
GCTCACGCTGTAGGTATCTCAGTTCGGTGTAGGTCGTTCGCTCCAAGCTGGGCTGTGTGCACGAACCCCC
CGTTCAGCCCGACCGCTGCGCCTTATCCGGTAACTATCGTCTTGAGTCCAACCCGGTAAGACACGACTTA
TCGCCACTGGCAGCAGCCACTGGTAACAGGATTAGCAGAGCGAGGTATGTAGGCGGTGCTACAGAGTTCT
TGAAGTGGTGGCCTAACTACGGCTACACTAGAAGAACAGTATTTGGTATCTGCGCTCTGCTGAAGCCAGT
TACCTTCGGAAAAAGAGTTGGTAGCTCTTGATCCGGCAAACAAACCACCGCTGGTAGCGGTGGTTTTTTT
GTTTGCAAGCAGCAGATTACGCGCAGAAAAAAAGGATCTCAAGAAGATCCTTTGATCTTTTCTACGGGGT
CTGACGCTCAGTGGAACGAAAACTCACGTTAAGGGATTTTGGTCATGAGATTATCAAAAAGGATCTTCAC
CTAGATCCTTTTAAATTAAAAATGAAGTTTTAAATCAATCTAAAGTATATATGAGTAAACTTGGTCTGAC
AGTTACCAATGCTTAATCAGTGAGGCACCTATCTCAGCGATCTGTCTATTTCGTTCATCCATAGTTGCAT
TTAAATTTCCGAACTCTCCAAGGCCCTCGTCGGAAAATCTTCAAACCTTTCGTCCGATCCATCTTGCAGG
CTACCTCTCGAACGAACTATCGCAAGTCTCTTGGCCGGCCTTGCGCCTTGGCTATTGCTTGGCAGCGCCT
ATCGCCAGGTATTACTCCAATCCCGAATATCCGAGATCGGGATCACCCGAGAGAAGTTCAACCTACATCC
TCAATCCCGATCTATCCGAGATCCGAGGAATATCGAAATCGGGGCGCGCCTGGTGTACCGAGAACGATCC
TCTCAGTGCGAGTCTCGACGATCCATATCGTTGCTTGGCAGTCAGCCAGTCGGAATCCAGCTTGGGACCC
AGGAAGTCCAATCGTCAGATATTGTACTCAAGCCTGGTCACGGCAGCGTACCGATCTGTTTAAACCTAGA
TATTGATAGTCTGATCGGTCAACGTATAATCGAGTCCTAGCTTTTGCAAACATCTATCAAGAGACAGGAT
CAGCAGGAGGCTTTCGCATGAGTATTCAACATTTCCGTGTCGCCCTTATTCCCTTTTTTGCGGCATTTTG
CCTTCCTGTTTTTGCTCACCCAGAAACGCTGGTGAAAGTAAAAGATGCTGAAGATCAGTTGGGTGCGCGA
GTGGGTTACATCGAACTGGATCTCAACAGCGGTAAGATCCTTGAGAGTTTTCGCCCCGAAGAACGCTTTC
CAATGATGAGCACTTTTAAAGTTCTGCTATGTGGCGCGGTATTATCCCGTATTGACGCCGGGCAAGAGCA
ACTCGGTCGCCGCATACACTATTCTCAGAATGACTTGGTTGAGTATTCACCAGTCACAGAAAAGCATCTT
ACGGATGGCATGACAGTAAGAGAATTATGCAGTGCTGCCATAACCATGAGTGATAACACTGCGGCCAACT
TACTTCTGACAACGATTGGAGGACCGAAGGAGCTAACCGCTTTTTTGCACAACATGGGGGATCATGTAAC
TCGCCTTGATCGTTGGGAACCGGAGCTGAATGAAGCCATACCAAACGACGAGCGTGACACCACGATGCCT
GTAGCAATGGCAACAACCTTGCGTAAACTATTAACTGGCGAACTACTTACTCTAGCTTCCCGGCAACAGT
TGATAGACTGGATGGAGGCGGATAAAGTTGCAGGACCACTTCTGCGCTCGGCCCTTCCGGCTGGCTGGTT
TATTGCTGATAAATCTGGAGCCGGTGAGCGTGGGTCTCGCGGTATCATTGCAGCACTGGGGCCAGATGGT
AAGCCCTCCCGTATCGTAGTTATCTACACGACGGGGAGTCAGGCAACTATGGATGAACGAAATAGACAGA
TCGCTGAGATAGGTGCCTCACTGATTAAGCATTGGTAACCGATTCTAGGTGCATTGGCGCAGAAAAAAAT
GCCTGATGCGACGCTGCGCGTCTTATACTCCCACATATGCCAGATTCAGCAACGGATACGGCTTCCCCAA
CTTGCCCACTTCCATACGTGTCCTCCTTACCAGAAATTTATCCTTAAGATCCCGAATCGTTTAAACTCGA
CTCTGGCTCTATCGAATCTCCGTCGTTTCGAGCTTACGCGAACAGCCGTGGCGCTCATTTGCTCGTCGGG
CATCGAATCTCGTCAGCTATCGTCAGCTTACCTTTTTGGCAGCGATCGCGGCTCCCGACATCTTGGACCA
TTAGCTCCACAGGTATCTTCTTCCCTCTAGTGGTCATAACAGCAGCTTCAGCTACCTCTCAATTCAAAAA
ACCCCTCAAGACCCGTTTAGAGGCCCCAAGGGGTTATGCTATCAATCGTTGCGTTACACACACAAAAAAC
CAACACACATCCATCTTCGATGGATAGCGATTTTATTATCTAACTGCTGATCGAGTGTAGCCAGATCTAG
TAATCAATTACGGGGTCATTAGTTCATAGCCCATATATGGAGTTCCGCGTTACATAACTTACGGTAAATG
GCCCGCCTGGCTGACCGCCCAACGACCCCCGCCCATTGACGTCAATAATGACGTATGTTCCCATAGTAAC
GCCAATAGGGACTTTCCATTGACGTCAATGGGTGGAGTATTTACGGTAAACTGCCCACTTGGCAGTACAT
CAAGTGTATCATATGCCAAGTACGCCCCCTATTGACGTCAATGACGGTAAATGGCCCGCCTGGCATTATG
CCCAGTACATGACCTTATGGGACTTTCCTACTTGGCAGTACATCTACGTATTAGTCATCGCTATTACCAT
GCTGATGCGGTTTTGGCAGTACATCAATGGGCGTGGATAGCGGTTTGACTCACGGGGATTTCCAAGTCTC
CACCCCATTGACGTCAATGGGAGTTTGTTTTGGCACCAAAATCAACGGGACTTTCCAAAATGTCGTAACA
ACTCCGCCCCATTGACGCAAATGGGCGGTAGGCGTGTACGGTGGGAGGTCTATATAAGCAGAGCTGGTTT
AGTGAACCGTCAGATCGCCTGGAGACGCCATCCACGCTGTTTTGACCTCCATAGAAGACACCGGGACCGA
TCCAGCCTCCCCTCGAAGCTTACATGTGGTACCGAGCTCGGATCCTGAGAACTTCAGGGTGAGTCTATGG
GACCCTTGATGTTTTCTTTCCCCTTCTTTTCTATGGTTAAGTTCATGTCATAGGAAGGGGAGAAGTAACA
GGGTACACATATTGACCAAATCAGGGTAATTTTGCATTTGTAATTTTAAAAAATGCTTTCTTCTTTTAAT
ATACTTTTTTGTTTATCTTATTTCTAATACTTTCCCTAATCTCTTTCTTTCAGGGCAATAATGATACAAT
GTATCATGCCTCTTTGCACCATTCTAAAGAATAACAGTGATAATTTCTGGGTTAAGGCAATAGCAATATT
TCTGCATATAAATATTTCTGCATATAAATTGTAACTGATGTAAGAGGTTTCATATTGCTAATAGCAGCTA
CAATCCAGCTACCATTCTGCTTTTATTTTATGGTTGGGATAAGGCTGGATTATTCTGAGTCCAAGCTAGG
CCCTTTTGCTAATCATGTTCATACCTCTTATCTTCCTCCCACAGCTCCTGGGCAACGTGCTGGTCTGTGT
GCTGGCCCATCACTTTGGCAAAGGCGGCCGCC
